Addgene plasmid #198979: pGL0_78 [ORI_BC_3]
Purpose: Level 0 part
Depositing lab: Charlie Gilbert & Nili Ostrov & Cultivarium Tools. Depositing organization: Cultivarium, Convergent Research. Publication: A scalable framework for high-throughput identification of functional origins of replication in non-model bacteria. Gilbert C, Brumwell SL, Crits-Christoph A, Kang SC, Martin-Moldes Z, Alsharif W, Esmurria A, Nguyen M-A, Lee HH, Ostrov N. bioRxiv 2023.05.19.541510 10.1101/2023.05.19.541510.
Backbone
  Vector backbone: pGLDV_17
  Vector type: Synthetic Biology
Growth in bacteria
  Bacterial resistance: Chloramphenicol, 25 μg/mL
  Growth temperature: 37°C
  Growth strain: E. coli Zymo 10B
  Copy number: High Copy
Gene/Insert
  Gene/Insert name: ORI_BC_3
  Species: Synthetic
  Cloning method: Unknown
Terms and licenses: Academic/Nonprofit Terms; Industry Terms: Not Available to Industry
How to cite: pGL0_78 [ORI_BC_3] was a gift from Charlie Gilbert & Nili Ostrov & Cultivarium Tools (Addgene plasmid # 198979 ; http://n2t.net/addgene:198979 ; RRID:Addgene_198979)
