[The description below was written by a language model from this plasmid's Addgene catalogue record and pLannotate feature annotations shown in this document.]
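Description:
pGL0_78 [ORI_BC_3] is a small (about 2.3 kb) synthetic biology plasmid that serves as a "Level 0" part, meaning a basic storage vector holding a single standardized DNA element for use in a hierarchical modular assembly scheme. It is built on the pGLDV_17 backbone and is propagated in E. coli at high copy from a ColE1/pMB1/pUC-type origin of replication. Selection is by chloramphenicol, conferred by the cat (chloramphenicol acetyltransferase) gene, which is driven by its native cat promoter and followed by the phage lambda t0 transcription terminator.

The stored part is named ORI_BC_3 and is listed as synthetic. The record does not define it further, and the automated annotation assigns no feature to it, so its exact position and composition cannot be stated. The name, together with the associated work on high-throughput identification of functional origins of replication in non-model bacteria, suggests it may be a barcode element used to tag origin-containing constructs, but this is an inference rather than a recorded fact. The only other annotated elements are short fragments of the lac operator and of lacZα. These are probably remnants of a lacZα screening cassette in the parent vector that was displaced when the part was inserted, although the cloning method is recorded as unknown. No promoter, coding sequence or reporter is annotated for the insert, so the plasmid appears to work purely as a part donor for assembling higher-level constructs, not as an expression vector in its own right.
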