Features (pLannotate 1.2.2; 6 found; start..end, strand, type, name):
    379..394     -  protein_bind   lac operator (fragment): The lac repressor binds to the lac operator to inhibit transcription in E. coli. This inhibition can be relieved by adding lactose or isopropyl-β-D-thiogalactopyranoside (IPTG). lac repressor encoded by lacI
    545..1133    -  rep_origin     ori: high-copy-number ColE1/pMB1/pBR322/pUC origin of replication
   1266..1360    -  terminator     lambda t0 terminator: transcription terminator from phage lambda
   1384..2040    -  CDS            cat: CAT_ECOLX - Experimental evidence at protein level: Swiss-Prot protein existence level 1. This enzyme is an effector of chloramphenicol resistance in bacteria. From Escherichia coli. This protein is used as a marker in many commonly used cloning vectors, such as pACYC184.
   2041..2143    -  promoter       cat promoter: promoter of the E. coli cat gene encoding chloramphenicol acetyltransferase
   2218..2261    -  CDS            lacZα (fragment): LacZα fragment of β-galactosidase; lacZ fragment
>Addgene plasmid #198979 | pGL0_78 [ORI_BC_3] | addgene full sequence | sequence record 401287 | Addgene NGS Result
CCGGAATCTATTGGCCTATGTCACTGAAACTATCCAAACACCCCATGTCGATACTGAACGTATCGACGCA
TACCTCCTTCCTTGAAAACGCACAATCAAGGTCTCGGTCAGGGTCACGCGTAGGACGCGTCGAGTAGGGT
TTGGTCATGTGCTTTTCGTTGTTCCGCAGCCACACGCCGTGTGAAGCTGGGGAGTGAGACCAGTCCTTAC
CTGAAGAATAAGTGTCAGCCAGTGTAACCCGATGAGGAACCCAAAAGGCGAACCGGGCCAGACAACCCGG
CGGTATCGCACTCAAAGCCGAGGCTAGGTGGAGGCTCAGTGATGATAAGTCTGCGATGGTGGATGCATGT
GTCATGGTCATAGCTGTTTCCTGTGTGAAATTGTTATCCGCTCAGAGGGCACAATCCTATTCCGCGCTAT
CCGACAATCTCCAAGACATTAGGTGGAGTTCAGTTCGGCGTATGGCATATGTCGCTGGAAAGAACATGTG
AGCAAAAGGCCAGCAAAAGGCCAGGAACCGTAAAAAGGCCGCGTTGCTGGCGTTTTTCCATAGGCTCCGC
CCCCCTGACGAGCATCACAAAAATCGACGCTCAAGTCAGAGGTGGCGAAACCCGACAGGACTATAAAGAT
ACCAGGCGTTTCCCCCTGGAAGCTCCCTCGTGCGCTCTCCTGTTCCGACCCTGCCGCTTACCGGATACCT
GTCCGCCTTTCTCCCTTCGGGAAGCGTGGCGCTTTCTCATAGCTCACGCTGTAGGTATCTCAGTTCGGTG
TAGGTCGTTCGCTCCAAGCTGGGCTGTGTGCACGAACCCCCCGTTCAGCCCGACCGCTGCGCCTTATCCG
GTAACTATCGTCTTGAGTCCAACCCGGTAAGACACGACTTATCGCCACTGGCAGCAGCCACTGGTAACAG
GATTAGCAGAGCGAGGTATGTAGGCGGTGCTACAGAGTTCTTGAAGTGGTGGCCTAACTACGGCTACACT
AGAAGAACAGTATTTGGTATCTGCGCTCTGCTGAAGCCAGTTACCTTCGGAAAAAGAGTTGGTAGCTCTT
GATCCGGCAAACAAACCACCGCTGGTAGCGGTGGTTTTTTTGTTTGCAAGCAGCAGATTACGCGCAGAAA
AAAAGGATCTCAAGAAGATCCTTTGATCTTTTCTACGGGGTCTGACGCTCTATTCAACAAAGCCGCCGTC
CCGTCAAGTCAGCGTAAATGGGTAGGGGGCTTCAAATCGTCCCCCCATACGATATAAGTTGTTACTAGTG
CTTGGATTCTCACCAATAAAAAACGCCCGGCGGCAACCGAGCGTTCTGAACAAATCCAGATGGAGTTCTG
AGGTCATTACTGGATCTATCAACAGGAGTCCAAGCGAGCTCGATATCAAATTACGCCCCGCCCTGCCACT
CATCGCAGTACTGTTGTAATTCATTAAGCATTCTGCCGACATGGAAGCCATCACAAACGGCATGATGAAC
CTGAATCGCCAGCGGCATCAGCACCTTGTCGCCTTGCGTATAATATTTGCCCATGGTGAAAACGGGGGCG
AAGAAGTTGTCCATATTGGCCACGTTTAAATCAAAACTGGTGAAACTCACCCAGGGATTGGCTGAGACGA
AAAACATATTCTCAATAAACCCTTTAGGGAAATAGGCCAGGTTTTCACCGTAACACGCCACATCTTGCGA
ATATATGTGTAGAAACTGCCGGAAATCGTCGTGGTATTCACTCCAGAGCGATGAAAACGTTTCAGTTTGC
TCATGGAAAACGGTGTAACAAGGGTGAACACTATCCCATATCACCAGCTCACCGTCTTTCATTGCCATAC
GAAATTCCGGATGAGCATTCATCAGGCGGGCAAGAATGTGAATAAAGGCCGGATAAAACTTGTGCTTATT
TTTCTTTACGGTCTTTAAAAAGGCCGTAATATCCAGCTGAACGGTCTGGTTATAGGTACATTGAGCAACT
GACTGAAATGCCTCAAAATGTTCTTTACGATGCCATTGGGATATATCAACGGTGGTATATCCAGTGATTT
TTTTCTCCATTTTAGCTTCCTTAGCTCCTGAAAATCTCGATAACTCAAAAAATACGCCCGGTAGTGATCT
TATTTCATTATGGTGAAAGTTGGAACCTCTTACGTGCCGATCAACGTCTCATTGATACCTGAAACAAAAC
CCATCGTACGGCCAAGGAAGTCTCCAATAACTGTGATCCACCACAAGCGCCAGGGTTTTCCCAGTCACGA
CGTTGTAAAACGACGGCCAGTCATGCATAATCCGCACGCATCTGGAATAAGGAAGTGCCATTCCGCCTGA
CCT
